>Addgene plasmid #221254 | pMSCV-FKBP-TRIF(trunc 1-163) | addgene full sequence | sequence record 438509 | Addgene NGS Result
AGATCTGCCACCATGGACTACAAGGATCACGACGGTGATTACAAGGACCACGACATCGACTACAAGGACG
ACGACGACAAGGGCGTTCAAGTAGAAACAATATCTCCAGGAGACGGGCGTACATTTCCTAAGCGTGGCCA
AACTTGCGTAGTCCATTATACCGGCATGCTGGAGGACGGTAAGAAGGTCGATAGCTCTAGAGACCGTAAC
AAACCTTTCAAATTTATGCTGGGGAAACAGGAGGTTATCCGTGGTTGGGAGGAAGGCGTGGCCCAAATGT
CCGTTGGGCAGCGTGCTAAGTTAACCATCTCGCCAGATTACGCATATGGGGCTACAGGCCATCCTGGGAT
CATTCCCCCGCATGCGACACTTGTGTTTGATGTAGAGCTGTTGAAGTTGGAGACGCGGGGAGTTCAAGTC
GAAACGATTTCACCAGGTGATGGACGCACCTTTCCTAAACGGGGACAAACGTGCGTCGTGCATTACACCG
GTATGCTGGAAGACGGCAAGAAAGTCGATTCAAGCCGCGATAGAAATAAACCCTTCAAATTCATGCTTGG
AAAACAGGAAGTAATACGCGGATGGGAAGAGGGTGTGGCGCAAATGTCTGTCGGGCAAAGAGCTAAACTG
ACAATAAGTCCTGATTACGCGTACGGTGCGACTGGGCACCCTGGTATCATTCCGCCGCACGCGACACTTG
TCTTCGACGTCGAGTTACTTAAGCTTGAGACGCGGGGGGTGCAGGTAGAGACTATTTCGCCCGGTGACGG
AAGAACTTTCCCAAAGCGGGGACAGACCTGTGTTGTCCACTACACTGGGATGTTGGAGGATGGTAAGAAA
GTTGACTCAAGTCGTGATCGCAACAAACCCTTTAAGTTTATGCTTGGGAAGCAGGAAGTCATCAGAGGTT
GGGAAGAAGGCGTAGCTCAGATGTCAGTGGGACAACGGGCCAAATTAACCATCAGTCCAGACTACGCCTA
CGGAGCCACCGGTCACCCAGGGATCATACCACCTCACGCAACCTTAGTGTTCGATGTGGAACTTTTAAAG
TTAGAGACGCGCGGTGTACAAGTGGAAACAATCAGTCCAGGGGATGGGAGAACATTCCCCAAAAGAGGCC
AGACGTGTGTCGTGCACTATACGGGGATGTTAGAAGATGGGAAAAAGGTCGATTCGTCACGCGACCGCAA
CAAACCGTTTAAATTCATGTTGGGAAAGCAGGAGGTGATTCGCGGCTGGGAGGAAGGTGTGGCACAGATG
AGCGTGGGCCAGAGAGCAAAACTGACTATCTCTCCTGATTATGCCTACGGCGCGACGGGCCACCCTGGCA
TAATTCCACCCCACGCTACCCTGGTATTCGATGTCGAGCTTCTGAAGCTTGAGGGTGCTGGGGCTGGGGC
TTCACTTCAACCACCTAGTGCCTCCCCTGCAGTCACTCGGAGCCAGCCCAGACCCATTGACACCCCCGAC
TGGTCCTGGGGACATACTCTCCATTCCACCAATTCCACTGCTAGCCTCGCTTCCCACCTTGAAATATCAC
AGTCCCCCACACTTGCCTTTCTGAGTTCTCATCACGGATGATAAGCGGCCGCGTTTAAACGTCGACGGTA
TCGATAAGCTTGATATCGAATTCCGCCCCCCCCCCTAACGTTACTGGCCGAAGCCGCTTGGAATAAGGCC
GGTGTGCGTTTGTCTATATGTTATTTTCCACCATATTGCCGTCTTTTGGCAATGTGAGGGCCCGGAAACC
TGGCCCTGTCTTCTTGACGAGCATTCCTAGGGGTCTTTCCCCTCTCGCCAAAGGAATGCAAGGTCTGTTG
AATGTCGTGAAGGAAGCAGTTCCTCTGGAAGCTTCTTGAAGACAAACAACGTCTGTAGCGACCCTTTGCA
GGCAGCGGAACCCCCCACCTGGCGACAGGTGCCTCTGCGGCCAAAAGCCACGTGTATAAGATACACCTGC
AAAGGCGGCACAACCCCAGTGCCACGTTGTGAGTTGGATAGTTGTGGAAAGAGTCAAATGGCTCTCCTCA
AGCGTATTCAACAAGGGGCTGAAGGATGCCCAGAAGGTACCCCATTGTATGGGATCTGATCTGGGGCCTC
GGTGCACATGCTTTACATGTGTTTAGTCGAGGTTAAAAAAACGTCTAGGCCCCCCGAACCACGGGGACGT
GGTTTTCCTTTGAAAAACACGATGATAATATGGCCACAACCATGGTGAGCAAGGGCGAGGAGCTGTTCAC
CGGGGTGGTGCCCATCCTGGTCGAGCTGGACGGCGACGTAAACGGCCACAAGTTCAGCGTGTCTGGCGAG
GGCGAGGGCGATGCCACCTACGGCAAGCTGACCCTGAAGTTCATCTGCACCACCGGCAAGCTGCCCGTGC
CCTGGCCCACCCTCGTGACCACCCTGACCTACGGCGTGCAGTGCTTCAGCCGCTACCCCGACCACATGAA
GCAGCACGACTTCTTCAAGTCCGCCATGCCCGAAGGCTACGTCCAGGAGCGCACCATCTTCTTCAAGGAC
GACGGCAACTACAAGACCCGCGCCGAGGTGAAGTTCGAGGGCGACACCCTGGTGAACCGCATCGAGCTGA
AGGGCATCGACTTCAAGGAGGACGGCAACATCCTGGGGCACAAGCTGGAGTACAACTACAACAGCCACAA
CGTCTATATCATGGCCGACAAGCAGAAGAACGGCATCAAGGCGAACTTCAAGATCCGCCACAACATCGAG
GACGGCAGCGTGCAGCTCGCCGACCACTACCAGCAGAACACCCCCATCGGCGACGGCCCCGTGCTGCTGC
CCGACAACCACTACCTGAGCACCCAGTCCGCCCTGAGCAAAGACCCCAACGAGAAGCGCGATCACATGGT
CCTGCTGGAGTTCGTGACCGCCGCCGGGATCACTCTCGGCATGGACGAGCTGTACAAGTAATGAATTAAT
TAAGAATTCGATAAAATAAAAGATTTTATTTAGTCTCCAGAAAAAGGGGGGAATGAAAGACCCCACCTGT
AGGTTTGGCAAGCTAGCTTAAGTAACGCCATTTTGCAAGGCATGGAAAATACATAACTGAGAATAGAGAA
GTTCAGATCAAGGTTAGGAACAGAGAGACAGCAGAATATGGGCCAAACAGGATATCTGTGGTAAGCAGTT
CCTGCCCCGGCTCAGGGCCAAGAACAGATGGTCCCCAGATGCGGTCCCGCCCTCAGCAGTTTCTAGAGAA
CCATCAGATGTTTCCAGGGTGCCCCAAGGACCTGAAATGACCCTGTGCCTTATTTGAACTAACCAATCAG
TTCGCTTCTCGCTTCTGTTCGCGCGCTTCTGCTCCCCGAGCTCAATAAAAGAGCCCACAACCCCTCACTC
GGCGCGCCAGTCCTCCGATAGACTGCGTCGCCCGGGTACCCGTGTATCCAATAAACCCTCTTGCAGTTGC
ATCCGACTTGTGGTCTCGCTGTTCCTTGGGAGGGTCTCCTCTGAGTGATTGACTACCCGTCAGCGGGGGT
CTTTCATGGGTAACAGTTTCTTGAAGTTGGAGAACAACATTCTGAGGGTAGGAGTCGAATATTAAGTAAT
CCTGACTCAATTAGCCACTGTTTTGAATCCACATACTCCAATACTCCTGAAATAGTTCATTATGGACAGC
GCAGAAAGAGCTGGGGAGAATTGTGAAATTGTTATCCGCTCACAATTCCACACAACATACGAGCCGGAAG
CATAAAGTGTAAAGCCTGGGGTGCCTAATGAGTGAGCTAACTCACATTAATTGCGTTGCGCTCACTGCCC
GCTTTCCAGTCGGGAAACCTGTCGTGCCAGCTGCATTAATGAATCGGCCAACGCGCGGGGAGAGGCGGTT
TGCGTATTGGGCGCTCTTCCGCTTCCTCGCTCACTGACTCGCTGCGCTCGGTCGTTCGGCTGCGGCGAGC
GGTATCAGCTCACTCAAAGGCGGTAATACGGTTATCCACAGAATCAGGGGATAACGCAGGAAAGAACATG
TGAGCAAAAGGCCAGCAAAAGGCCAGGAACCGTAAAAAGGCCGCGTTGCTGGCGTTTTTCCATAGGCTCC
GCCCCCCTGACGAGCATCACAAAAATCGACGCTCAAGTCAGAGGTGGCGAAACCCGACAGGACTATAAAG
ATACCAGGCGTTTCCCCCTGGAAGCTCCCTCGTGCGCTCTCCTGTTCCGACCCTGCCGCTTACCGGATAC
CTGTCCGCCTTTCTCCCTTCGGGAAGCGTGGCGCTTTCTCATAGCTCACGCTGTAGGTATCTCAGTTCGG
TGTAGGTCGTTCGCTCCAAGCTGGGCTGTGTGCACGAACCCCCCGTTCAGCCCGACCGCTGCGCCTTATC
CGGTAACTATCGTCTTGAGTCCAACCCGGTAAGACACGACTTATCGCCACTGGCAGCAGCCACTGGTAAC
AGGATTAGCAGAGCGAGGTATGTAGGCGGTGCTACAGAGTTCTTGAAGTGGTGGCCTAACTACGGCTACA
CTAGAAGAACAGTATTTGGTATCTGCGCTCTGCTGAAGCCAGTTACCTTCGGAAAAAGAGTTGGTAGCTC
TTGATCCGGCAAACAAACCACCGCTGGTAGCGGTGGTTTTTTTGTTTGCAAGCAGCAGATTACGCGCAGA
AAAAAAGGATCTCAAGAAGATCCTTTGATCTTTTCTACGGGGTCTGACGCTCAGTGGAACGAAAACTCAC
GTTAAGGGATTTTGGTCATGAGATTATCAAAAAGGATCTTCACCTAGATCCTTTTAAATTAAAAATGAAG
TTTTAAATCAATCTAAAGTATATATGAGTAAACTTGGTCTGACAGTTACCAATGCTTAATCAGTGAGGCA
CCTATCTCAGCGATCTGTCTATTTCGTTCATCCATAGTTGCCTGACTCCCCGTCGTGTAGATAACTACGA
TACGGGAGGGCTTACCATCTGGCCCCAGTGCTGCAATGATACCGCGAGACCCACGCTCACCGGCTCCAGA
TTTATCAGCAATAAACCAGCCAGCCGGAAGGGCCGAGCGCAGAAGTGGTCCTGCAACTTTATCCGCCTCC
ATCCAGTCTATTAATTGTTGCCGGGAAGCTAGAGTAAGTAGTTCGCCAGTTAATAGTTTGCGCAACGTTG
TTGCCATTGCTACAGGCATCGTGGTGTCACGCTCGTCGTTTGGTATGGCTTCATTCAGCTCCGGTTCCCA
ACGATCAAGGCGAGTTACATGATCCCCCATGTTGTGCAAAAAAGCGGTTAGCTCCTTCGGTCCTCCGATC
GTTGTCAGAAGTAAGTTGGCCGCAGTGTTATCACTCATGGTTATGGCAGCACTGCATAATTCTCTTACTG
TCATGCCATCCGTAAGATGCTTTTCTGTGACTGGTGAGTACTCAACCAAGTCATTCTGAGAATAGTGTAT
GCGGCGACCGAGTTGCTCTTGCCCGGCGTCAATACGGGATAATACCGCGCCACATAGCAGAACTTTAAAA
GTGCTCATCATTGGAAAACGTTCTTCGGGGCGAAAACTCTCAAGGATCTTACCGCTGTTGAGATCCAGTT
CGATGTAACCCACTCGTGCACCCAACTGATCTTCAGCATCTTTTACTTTCACCAGCGTTTCTGGGTGAGC
AAAAACAGGAAGGCAAAATGCCGCAAAAAAGGGAATAAGGGCGACACGGAAATGTTGAATACTCATACTC
TTCCTTTTTCAATATTATTGAAGCATTTATCAGGGTTATTGTCTCATGAGCGGATACATATTTGAATGTA
TTTAGAAAAATAAACAAATAGGGGTTCCGCGCACATTTCCCCGAAAAGTGCCACCTGACGTCTAAGAAAC
CATTATTATCATGACATTAACCTATAAAAATAGGCGTATCACGAGGCCCTTTCGTCTCGCGCGTTTCGGT
GATGACGGTGAAAACCTCTGACACATGCAGCTCCCGGAGACGGTCACAGCTTGTCTGTAAGCGGATGCCG
GGAGCAGACAAGCCCGTCAGGGCGCGTCAGCGGGTGTTGGCGGGTGTCGGGGCTGGCTTAACTATGCGGC
ATCAGAGCAGATTGTACTGAGAGTGCACCATATGCGGTGTGAAATACCGCACAGATGCGTAAGGAGAAAA
TACCGCATCAGGCGCCATTCGCCATTCAGGCTGCGCAACTGTTGGGAAGGGCGATCGGTGCGGGCCTCTT
CGCTATTACGCCAGCTGGCGAAAGGGGGATGTGCTGCAAGGCGATTAAGTTGGGTAACGCCAGGGTTTTC
CCAGTCACGACGTTGTAAAACGACGGCGCAAGGAATGGTGCATGCAAGGAGATGGCGCCCAACAGTCCCC
CGGCCACGGGGCCTGCCACCATACCCACGCCGAAACAAGCGCTCATGAGCCCGAAGTGGCGAGCCCGATC
TTCCCCATCGGTGATGTCGGCGATATAGGCGCCAGCAACCGCACCTGTGGCGCCGGTGATGCCGGCCACG
ATGCGTCCGGCGTAGAGGCGATTAGTCCAATTTGTTAAAGACAGGATATCAGTGGTCCAGGCTCTAGTTT
TGACTCAACAATATCACCAGCTGAAGCCTATAGAGTACGAGCCATAGATAAAATAAAAGATTTTATTTAG
TCTCCAGAAAAAGGGGGGAATGAAAGACCCCACCTGTAGGTTTGGCAAGCTAGCTTAAGTAACGCCATTT
TGCAAGGCATGGAAAATACATAACTGAGAATAGAGAAGTTCAGATCAAGGTTAGGAACAGAGAGACAGCA
GAATATGGGCCAAACAGGATATCTGTGGTAAGCAGTTCCTGCCCCGGCTCAGGGCCAAGAACAGATGGTC
CCCAGATGCGGTCCCGCCCTCAGCAGTTTCTAGAGAACCATCAGATGTTTCCAGGGTGCCCCAAGGACCT
GAAATGACCCTGTGCCTTATTTGAACTAACCAATCAGTTCGCTTCTCGCTTCTGTTCGCGCGCTTCTGCT
CCCCGAGCTCAATAAAAGAGCCCACAACCCCTCACTCGGCGCGCCAGTCCTCCGATAGACTGCGTCGCCC
GGGTACCCGTATTCCCAATAAAGCCTCTTGCTGTTTGCATCCGAATCGTGGACTCGCTGATCCTTGGGAG
GGTCTCCTCAGATTGATTGACTGCCCACCTCGGGGGTCTTTCATTTGGAGGTTCCACCGAGATTTGGAGA
CCCCTGCCCAGGGACCACCGACCCCCCCGCCGGGAGGTAAGCTGGCCAGCGGTCGTTTCGTGTCTGTCTC
TGTCTTTGTGCGTGTTTGTGCCGGCATCTAATGTTTGCGCCTGCGTCTGTACTAGTTAGCTAACTAGCTC
TGTATCTGGCGGACCCGTGGTGGAACTGACGAGTTCTGAACACCCGGCCGCAACCCTGGGAGACGTCCCA
GGGACTTTGGGGGCCGTTTTTGTGGCCCGACCTGAGGAAGGGAGTCGATGTGGAATCCGACCCCGTCAGG
ATATGTGGTTCTGGTAGGAGACGAGAACCTAAAACAGTTCCCGCCTCCGTCTGAATTTTTGCTTTCGGTT
TGGAACCGAAGCCGCGCGTCTTGTCTGCTGCAGCGCTGCAGCATCGTTCTGTGTTGTCTCTGTCTGACTG
TGTTTCTGTATTTGTCTGAAAATTAGGGCCAGACTGTTACCACTCCCTTAAGTTTGACCTTAGGTCACTG
GAAAGATGTCGAGCGGATCGCTCACAACCAGTCGGTAGATGTCAAGAAGAGACGTTGGGTTACCTTCTGC
TCTGCAGAATGGCCAACCTTTAACGTCGGATGGCCGCGAGACGGCACCTTTAACCGAGACCTCATCACCC
AGGTTAAGATCAAGGTCTTTTCACCTGGCCCGCATGGACACCCAGACCAGGTCCCCTACATCGTGACCTG
GGAAGCCTTGGCTTTTGACCCCCCTCCCTGGGTCAAGCCCTTTGTACACCCTAAGCCTCCGCCTCCTCTT
CCTCCATCCGCCCCGTCTCTCCCCCTTGAACCTCCTCGTTCGACCCCGCCTCGATCCTCCCTTTATCCAG
CCCTCACTCCTTCTCTAGGCGCCGGAATT
Features (pLannotate 1.2.2; 23 found; start..end, strand, type, name):
     61..81      +  CDS            FLAG (fragment): FLAG® epitope tag, followed by an enterokinase cleavage site
    784..1068    +  CDS            FPR2 (fragment): FKBP2_CRYNB - Protein inferred from homology: Swiss-Prot protein existence level 3. PPIases accelerate the folding of proteins. It catalyzes the cis-trans isomerization of proline imidic peptide bonds in oligopeptides (By similarity). From Cryptococcus neoformans var. neoformans serotype D (strain B-3501A) (Filobasidiella neoformans).
   1063..1383    +  CDS            FKBP1A: FKB1A_HUMAN - Also known as FKBP1, FKBP12. Experimental evidence at protein level: Swiss-Prot protein existence level 1. Keeps in an inactive conformation TGFBR1, the TGF-beta type I serine/threonine kinase receptor, preventing TGF-beta receptor activation in absence of ligand. Recruits SMAD7 to ACVR1B which prevents the association of SMAD2 and SMAD3 with the activin receptor complex, thereby blocking the activin signal. May modulate the RYR1 calcium channel activity. PPIases accelerate the folding of proteins. It catalyzes the cis-trans isomerization of proline imidic peptide bonds in oligop
   1402..1578    +  CDS            Ticam1 (fragment): TCAM1_MOUSE - Also known as Trif. Experimental evidence at protein level: Swiss-Prot protein existence level 1. Involved in innate immunity against invading pathogens. Adapter used by TLR3, TLR4 (through TICAM2) and TLR5 to mediate NF- kappa-B and interferon-regulatory factor (IRF) activation, and to induce apoptosis (PubMed:12855817, PubMed:16002681, PubMed:21703541). Ligand binding to these receptors results in TRIF recruitment through its TIR domain (PubMed:12855817, PubMed:16002681, PubMed:21703541). Distinct protein-interaction motifs allow recruitment of the effector proteins TBK1, TRAF6
   1601..1634    -  misc_feature   MCS (fragment): pBluescript multiple cloning site
   1736..2198    +  misc_feature   IRES: internal ribosome entry site (IRES) of the encephalomyocarditis virus (EMCV)
   2212..2931    +  CDS            EGFP: the original enhanced GFP (Yang et al., 1996) mammalian codon-optimized
   2993..3507    +  LTR            3' LTR: 3' long terminal repeat from murine embryonic stem cell virus
   3669..3685    -  protein_bind   lac operator: The lac repressor binds to the lac operator to inhibit transcription in E. coli. This inhibition can be relieved by adding lactose or isopropyl-β-D-thiogalactopyranoside (IPTG). lac repressor encoded by lacI
   3693..3723    -  promoter       lac promoter: promoter for the E. coli lac operon
   3738..3759    -  protein_bind   CAP binding site: CAP binding activates transcription in the presence of cAMP. E. coli catabolite activator protein
   3772..3864    -  CDS            lacI (fragment): lac repressor; lacI; The lac repressor binds to the lac operator to inhibit transcription in E. coli. This inhibition can be relieved by adding lactose or isopropyl-β-D-thiogalactopyranoside (IPTG).
   4047..4635    -  rep_origin     ori: high-copy-number ColE1/pMB1/pBR322/pUC origin of replication
   4806..5666    -  CDS            AmpR: β-lactamase; bla; confers resistance to ampicillin, carbenicillin, and related antibiotics
   5667..5771    -  promoter       AmpR promoter: bla
   5866..5901    +  CDS            rop (fragment): Rop protein, which maintains plasmids at low copy number; rop
   6003..6102    +  misc_feature   bom (fragment): basis of mobility region from pBR322
   6108..6257    -  CDS            lacZα (fragment): LacZα fragment of β-galactosidase; lacZ fragment
   6257..6458    -  CDS            TcR (fragment): tetracycline efflux protein; tet; confers resistance to tetracycline
   6459..6557    +  CDS            env (fragment): murine leukemia virus gPr80 envelope polyprotein precursor; env; proteolytically cleaved into gp70SU and p15TM subunits
   6599..7115    +  LTR            5' LTR: 5' long terminal repeat from murine embryonic stem cell virus
   7179..7520    +  misc_feature   MESV Ψ: packaging signal of murine embryonic stem cell virus
   7587..8003    +  CDS            gag (truncated): truncated Moloney murine leukemia virus (MMLV) gag gene lacking the start codon
