[The description below was written by a language model from this plasmid's Addgene catalogue record and pLannotate feature annotations shown in this document.]
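Description:
pMSCV-FKBP-TRIF(trunc 1-163) is a gammaretroviral expression plasmid of about 8 kb built on the pMSCV-IRES-GFP backbone, designed to deliver a fragment of the mouse innate immune adaptor TRIF (Ticam1) into mammalian cells by retroviral transduction. In bacteria it is maintained through a high-copy ColE1/pUC-type origin and selected with ampicillin via the β-lactamase gene. Several short remnants of lac, rop, bom and tetracycline-resistance sequences in the backbone are cloning vestiges with no evident function.

The viral cassette is flanked by murine embryonic stem cell virus 5′ and 3′ LTRs, with the Ψ packaging signal and a truncated, start-codon-less gag region downstream of the 5′ LTR, which together allow the transcript to be packaged when viral proteins are supplied in trans. The 5′ LTR acts as the promoter for the insert, which was cloned between BglII and NotI. The insert encodes an N-terminal 3xFLAG epitope followed by four tandem FKBP domains fused to TRIF residues 164-222. The automated annotation detects only part of the FLAG and FKBP repeats, but its short Ticam1 fragment matches the stated span, which corresponds to removal of residues 1-163 as the plasmid name indicates. Tandem FKBP modules are commonly used for ligand-induced oligomerisation of a fused protein, although the record does not describe that use explicitly. An EMCV IRES followed by EGFP lies downstream, so transduced cells co-express green fluorescence from the same transcript and can be identified or sorted. The construct belongs to a truncation series from a study of pLxIS-containing domains as regulators of interferon responses and metabolism.
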