Addgene plasmid #221254: pMSCV-FKBP-TRIF(trunc 1-163)
Purpose: Expression of TRIF truncation 8 (164-222) in mammalian cells by retroviral transduction
Depositing lab: Jonathan Kagan. Depositing organization: Boston Children's Hospital. Publication: pLxIS-containing domains are biochemically flexible regulators of interferons and metabolism. Landau LM, Chaudhary N, Tien YC, Rogozinska M, Joshi S, Yao C, Crowley J, Hullahalli K, Campbell IW, Waldor MK, Haigis M, Kagan JC. Mol Cell. 2024 Jul 11;84(13):2436-2454.e10. doi: 10.1016/j.molcel.2024.05.030. Epub 2024 Jun 25. PubMed 38925114.
Backbone
  Vector backbone: pMSCV-IRES-GFP
  Vector type: Retroviral
Growth in bacteria
  Bacterial resistance: Ampicillin, 100 μg/mL
  Growth temperature: 37°C
  Growth strain: NEB Stable
  Copy number: High Copy
Gene/Insert
  Gene/Insert name: TRIF truncation 8 (164-222)
  Species: M. musculus (mouse)
  Entrez Gene: Ticam1 (a.k.a. TICAM-1, TRIF)
  Tag / fusion protein: 3xFLAG-4xFKBP (N terminal on insert)
  Cloning method: Restriction Enzyme; 5′ cloning site BglII (not destroyed); 3′ cloning site NotI (not destroyed)
Terms and licenses: Academic/Nonprofit Terms; Industry Terms: Not Available to Industry
How to cite: pMSCV-FKBP-TRIF(trunc 1-163) was a gift from Jonathan Kagan (Addgene plasmid # 221254 ; http://n2t.net/addgene:221254 ; RRID:Addgene_221254)
